>Addgene plasmid #106274 | pcDNA-Flag-EcoCas6 | addgene full sequence | sequence record 246607 | Addgene NGS Result
GACGGATCGGGAGATCTCCCGATCCCCTATGGTGCACTCTCAGTACAATCTGCTCTGATGCCGCATAGTT
AAGCCAGTATCTGCTCCCTGCTTGTGTGTTGGAGGTCGCTGAGTAGTGCGCGAGCAAAATTTAAGCTACA
ACAAGGCAAGGCTTGACCGACAATTGCATGAAGAATCTGCTTAGGGTTAGGCGTTTTGCGCTGCTTCGCG
ATGTACGGGCCAGATATACGCGTTGACATTGATTATTGACTAGTTATTAATAGTAATCAATTACGGGGTC
ATTAGTTCATAGCCCATATATGGAGTTCCGCGTTACATAACTTACGGTAAATGGCCCGCCTGGCTGACCG
CCCAACGACCCCCGCCCATTGACGTCAATAATGACGTATGTTCCCATAGTAACGCCAATAGGGACTTTCC
ATTGACGTCAATGGGTGGAGTATTTACGGTAAACTGCCCACTTGGCAGTACATCAAGTGTATCATATGCC
AAGTACGCCCCCTATTGACGTCAATGACGGTAAATGGCCCGCCTGGCATTATGCCCAGTACATGACCTTA
TGGGACTTTCCTACTTGGCAGTACATCTACGTATTAGTCATCGCTATTACCATGGTGATGCGGTTTTGGC
AGTACATCAATGGGCGTGGATAGCGGTTTGACTCACGGGGATTTCCAAGTCTCCACCCCATTGACGTCAA
TGGGAGTTTGTTTTGGCACCAAAATCAACGGGACTTTCCAAAATGTCGTAACAACTCCGCCCCATTGACG
CAAATGGGCGGTAGGCGTGTACGGTGGGAGGTCTATATAAGCAGAGCTCTCTGGCTAACTAGAGAACCCA
CTGCTTACTGGCTTATCGAAATTAATACGACTCACTATAGGGAGACCCAAGCTGGCTAGCGCCGCCACCA
TGGATTACAAAGACGATGACGATAAGATGGCGCCTAAGAAGAAGCGCAAGGTGCGGGGCATGTATCTCAG
TAAAGTCATCATTGCCAGGGCCTGGAGCAGGGATCTTTACCAACTTCACCAGGGATTATGGCATTTATTT
CCAAACAGACCGGATGCTGCTCGTGATTTTCTTTTTCATGTTGAGAAGCGAAACACACCAGAAGGCTGTC
ATGTTTTATTGCAGTCAGCGCAAATGCCTGTTTCAACTGCCGTTGCGACAGTCATTAAAACTAAACAGGT
TGAATTTCAACTTCAGGTTGGTGTTCCACTCTATTTTCGGCTTCGGGCAAATCCGATCAAAACTATTCTC
GACAATCAAAAGCGCCTGGACAGTAAAGGGAATATTAAACGCTGTCGGGTTCCGTTAATAAAAGAAGCAG
AACAAATCGCGTGGTTGCAACGTAAATTGGGCAATGCGGCGCGCGTTGAAGATGTGCATCCCATATCGGA
ACGGCCACAGTATTTTTCTGGTGATGGTAAAAGTGGAAAGATCCAAACGGTTTGCTTTGAAGGTGTGCTC
ACCATCAACGACGCGCCAGCGTTAATAGATCTTGTACAGCAAGGTATTGGGCCAGCTAAATCGATGGGAT
GTGGCTTGCTATCTTTGGCTCCACTGTGAGTTTAAACCGCTGATCAGCCTCGACTGTGCCTTCTAGTTGC
CAGCCATCTGTTGTTTGCCCCTCCCCCGTGCCTTCCTTGACCCTGGAAGGTGCCACTCCCACTGTCCTTT
CCTAATAAAATGAGGAAATTGCATCGCATTGTCTGAGTAGGTGTCATTCTATTCTGGGGGGTGGGGTGGG
GCAGGACAGCAAGGGGGAGGATTGGGAAGACAATAGCAGGCATGCTGGGGATGCGGTGGGCTCTATGGCT
TCTGAGGCGGAAAGAACCAGCTGGGGCTCTAGGGGGTATCCCC
[124 nt withheld, positions 1864-1987]
C
[91 nt withheld, positions 1989-2079]
A
[49 nt withheld, positions 2081-2129]
CCTTTGACGTTGGAGTCCACGTTCTTT
[37 nt withheld, positions 2157-2193]
ACCCTATCTCGGTCTATTCTTTTGATTTATAAGGGATTTTGCCGATTTCGGCCTATTGGTTAAAAAATGA
GCTGATTTAACAAAAATTTAACGCGAATTAATTCTGTGGAATGTGTGTCAGTTAGGGTGTGGAAAGTCCC
CAGGCTCCCCAGCAGGCAGAAGTATGCAAAGCATGCATCTCAATTAGTCAGCAACCAGGTGTGGAAAGTC
CCCAGGCTCCCCAGCAGGCAGAAGTATGCAAAGCATGCATCTCAATTAGTCAGCAACCATAGTCCCGCCC
CTAACTCCGCCCATCCCGCCCCTAACTCCGCCCAGTTCCGCCCATTCTCCGCCCCATGGCTGACTAATTT
TTTTTATTTATGCAGAGGCCGAGGCCGCCTCTGCCTCTGAGCTATTCCAGAAGTAGTGAGGAGGCTTTTT
TGGAGGCCTAGGCTTTTGCAAAAAGCTCCCGGGAGCTTGTATATCCATTTTCGGATCTGATCAAGAGACA
GGATGAGGATCGTTTCGCATGATTGAACAAGATGGATTGCACGCAGGTTCTCCGGCCGCTTGGGTGGAGA
GGCTATTCGGCTATGACTGGGCACAACAGACAATCGGCTGCTCTGATGCCGCCGTGTTCCGGCTGTCAGC
GCAGGGGCGCCCGGTTCTTTTTGTCAAGACCGACCTGTCCGGTGCCCTGAATGAACTGCAGGACGAGGCA
GCGCGGCTATCGTGGCTGGCCACGACGGGCGTTCCTTGCGCAGCTGTGCTCGACGTTGTCACTGAAGCGG
GAAGGGACTGGCTGCTATTGGGCGAAGTGCCGGGGCAGGATCTCCTGTCATCTCACCTTGCTCCTGCCGA
GAAAGTATCCATCATGGCTGATGCAATGCGGCGGCTGCATACGCTTGATCCGGCTACCTGCCCATTCGAC
CACCAAGCGAAACATCGCATCGAGCGAGCACGTACTCGGATGGAAGCCGGTCTTGTCGATCAGGATGATC
TGGACGAAGAGCATCAGGGGCTCGCGCCAGCCGAACTGTTCGCCAGGCTCAAGGCGCGCATGCCCGACGG
CGAGGATCTCGTCGTGACCCATGGCGATGCCTGCTTGCCGAATATCATGGTGGAAAATGGCCGCTTTTCT
GGATTCATCGACTGTGGCCGGCTGGGTGTGGCGGACCGCTATCAGGACATAGCGTTGGCTACCCGTGATA
TTGCTGAAGAGCTTGGCGGCGAATGGGCTGACCGCTTCCTCGTGCTTTACGGTATCGCCGCTCCCGATTC
GCAGCGCATCGCCTTCTATCGCCTTCTTGACGAGTTCTTCTGAGCGGGACTCTGGGGTTCGAAATGACCG
ACCAAGCGACGCCCAACCTGCCATCACGAGATTTCGATTCCACCGCCGCCTTCTATGAAAGGTTGGGCTT
CGGAATCGTTTTCCGGGACGCCGGCTGGATGATCCTCCAGCGCGGGGATCTCATGCTGGAGTTCTTCGCC
CACCCCAACTTGTTTATTGCAGCTTATAATGGTTACAAATAAAGCAATAGCATCACAAATTTCACAAATA
AAGCATTTTTTTCACTGCATTCTAGTTGTGGTTTGTCCAAACTCATCAATGTATCTTATCATGTCTGTAT
ACCGTCGACCTCTAGCTAGAGCTTGGCGTAATCATGGTCATAGCTGTTTCCTGTGTGAAATTGTTATCCG
CTCACAATTCCACACAACATACGAGCCGGAAGCATAAAGTGTAAAGCCTGGGGTGCCTAATGAGTGAGCT
AACTCACATTAATTGCGTTGCGCTCACTGCCCGCTTTCCAGTCGGGAAACCTGTCGTGCCAGCTGCATTA
ATGAATCGGCCAACGCGCGGGGAGAGGCGGTTTGCGTATTGGGCGCTCTTCCGCTTCCTCGCTCACTGAC
TCGCTGCGCTCGGTCGTTCGGCTGCGGCGAGCGGTATCAGCTCACTCAAAGGCGGTAATACGGTTATCCA
CAGAATCAGGGGATAACGCAGGAAAGAACATGTGAGCAAAAGGCCAGCAAAAGGCCAGGAACCGTAAAAA
GGCCGCGTTGCTGGCGTTTTTCCATAGGCTCCGCCCCCCTGACGAGCATCACAAAAATCGACGCTCAAGT
CAGAGGTGGCGAAACCCGACAGGACTATAAAGATACCAGGCGTTTCCCCCTGGAAGCTCCCTCGTGCGCT
CTCCTGTTCCGACCCTGCCGCTTACCGGATACCTGTCCGCCTTTCTCCCTTCGGGAAGCGTGGCGCTTTC
TCATAGCTCACGCTGTAGGTATCTCAGTTCGGTGTAGGTCGTTCGCTCCAAGCTGGGCTGTGTGCACGAA
CCCCCCGTTCAGCCCGACCGCTGCGCCTTATCCGGTAACTATCGTCTTGAGTCCAACCCGGTAAGACACG
ACTTATCGCCACTGGCAGCAGCCACTGGTAACAGGATTAGCAGAGCGAGGTATGTAGGCGGTGCTACAGA
GTTCTTGAAGTGGTGGCCTAACTACGGCTACACTAGAAGAACAGTATTTGGTATCTGCGCTCTGCTGAAG
CCAGTTACCTTCGGAAAAAGAGTTGGTAGCTCTTGATCCGGCAAACAAACCACCGCTGGTAGCGGTGGTT
TTTTTGTTTGCAAGCAGCAGATTACGCGCAGAAAAAAAGGATCTCAAGAAGATCCTTTGATCTTTTCTAC
GGGGTCTGACGCTCAGTGGAACGAAAACTCACGTTAAGGGATTTTGGTCATGAGATTATCAAAAAGGATC
TTCACCTAGATCCTTTTAAATTAAAAATGAAGTTTTAAATCAATCTAAAGTATATATGAGTAAACTTGGT
CTGACAGTTACCAATGCTTAATCAGTGAGGCACCTATCTCAGCGATCTGTCTATTTCGTTCATCCATAGT
TGCCTGACTCCCCGTCGTGTAGATAACTACGATACGGGAGGGCTTACCATCTGGCCCCAGTGCTGCAATG
ATACCGCGAGACCCACGCTCACCGGCTCCAGATTTATCAGCAATAAACCAGCCAGCCGGAAGGGCCGAGC
GCAGAAGTGGTCCTGCAACTTTATCCGCCTCCATCCAGTCTATTAATTGTTGCCGGGAAGCTAGAGTAAG
TAGTTCGCCAGTTAATAGTTTGCGCAACGTTGTTGCCATTGCTACAGGCATCGTGGTGTCACGCTCGTCG
TTTGGTATGGCTTCATTCAGCTCCGGTTCCCAACGATCAAGGCGAGTTACATGATCCCCCATGTTGTGCA
AAAAAGCGGTTAGCTCCTTCGGTCCTCCGATCGTTGTCAGAAGTAAGTTGGCCGCAGTGTTATCACTCAT
GGTTATGGCAGCACTGCATAATTCTCTTACTGTCATGCCATCCGTAAGATGCTTTTCTGTGACTGGTGAG
TACTCAACCAAGTCATTCTGAGAATAGTGTATGCGGCGACCGAGTTGCTCTTGCCCGGCGTCAATACGGG
ATAATACCGCGCCACATAGCAGAACTTTAAAAGTGCTCATCATTGGAAAACGTTCTTCGGGGCGAAAACT
CTCAAGGATCTTACCGCTGTTGAGATCCAGTTCGATGTAACCCACTCGTGCACCCAACTGATCTTCAGCA
TCTTTTACTTTCACCAGCGTTTCTGGGTGAGCAAAAACAGGAAGGCAAAATGCCGCAAAAAAGGGAATAA
GGGCGACACGGAAATGTTGAATACTCATACTCTTCCTTTTTCAATATTATTGAAGCATTTATCAGGGTTA
TTGTCTCATGAGCGGATACATATTTGAATGTATTTAGAAAAATAAACAAATAGGGGTTCCGCGCACATTT
CCCCGAAAAGTGCCACCTGACGTC
Features (pLannotate 1.2.2; 20 found; start..end, strand, type, name):
     28..80      -  misc_feature   bom (fragment): basis of mobility region from pBR322
    235..614     +  enhancer       CMV enhancer: human cytomegalovirus immediate early enhancer
    615..818     +  promoter       CMV promoter: human cytomegalovirus (CMV) immediate early promoter
    814..847     +  LTR            5' LTR (truncated) (fragment): truncated 5' long terminal repeat (LTR) from HIV-1
    863..881     +  promoter       T7 promoter: promoter for bacteriophage T7 RNA polymerase
    970..1566    +  CDS            casE: CAS6_ECOLI - Also known as cas6e, ygcH. Experimental evidence at protein level: Swiss-Prot protein existence level 1. A component of Cascade, which participates in CRISPR interference, the third stage of CRISPR immunity. Cascade binds both crRNA and in a sequence-specific manner negatively supercoiled dsDNA target. This leads to the formation of an R-loop in which the crRNA binds the target DNA, displacing the noncomplementary strand. Cas3 is recruited to Cascade, nicks target DNA and then unwinds and cleaves the target, leading to DNA degradation and invader neutralization. From Escherichia c
   1594..1818    +  polyA_signal   bGH poly(A) signal: bovine growth hormone polyadenylation signal
   1822..1843    +  promoter       SV40 promoter (fragment): SV40 enhancer and early promoter
   1864..2292    +  rep_origin     f1 ori (sequence partly withheld): f1 bacteriophage origin of replication; arrow indicates direction of (+) strand synthesis
   2306..2635    +  promoter       SV40 promoter: SV40 enhancer and early promoter
   2702..3493    +  CDS            neo: KKA2_KLEPN - Also known as kan, nptII. Experimental evidence at protein level: Swiss-Prot protein existence level 1. Resistance to kanamycin, neomycin, paromomycin, ribostamycin, butirosin and gentamicin B. From Klebsiella pneumoniae.
   3517..3675    +  CDS            ble (fragment): BLE_KLEPN - Experimental evidence at protein level: Swiss-Prot protein existence level 1. Binding protein with a strong affinity to the bleomycin family of antibiotics. Binds to CL990; an antimitotic-antibiotic compound. From Klebsiella pneumoniae.
   3670..3791    +  polyA_signal   SV40 poly(A) signal: SV40 polyadenylation signal
   3864..3880    -  protein_bind   lac operator: The lac repressor binds to the lac operator to inhibit transcription in E. coli. This inhibition can be relieved by adding lactose or isopropyl-β-D-thiogalactopyranoside (IPTG). lac repressor encoded by lacI
   3888..3918    -  promoter       lac promoter: promoter for the E. coli lac operon
   3933..3954    -  protein_bind   CAP binding site: CAP binding activates transcription in the presence of cAMP. E. coli catabolite activator protein
   3967..4059    -  CDS            lacI (fragment): lac repressor; lacI; The lac repressor binds to the lac operator to inhibit transcription in E. coli. This inhibition can be relieved by adding lactose or isopropyl-β-D-thiogalactopyranoside (IPTG).
   4242..4830    -  rep_origin     ori: high-copy-number ColE1/pMB1/pBR322/pUC origin of replication
   5001..5861    -  CDS            AmpR: β-lactamase; bla; confers resistance to ampicillin, carbenicillin, and related antibiotics
   5862..5966    -  promoter       AmpR promoter: bla
