[The description below was written by a language model from this plasmid's Addgene catalogue record and pLannotate feature annotations shown in this document.]
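Description:
pcDNA-Flag-EcoCas6 is a mammalian expression plasmid of about 6 kb, built on a pcDNA backbone, that produces the Escherichia coli type I-E CRISPR protein CasE (also called Cas6e). It is propagated in E. coli as a high-copy plasmid through a ColE1/pUC-type origin and selected with ampicillin via the β-lactamase gene. An f1 phage origin is also present. The backbone additionally carries an SV40 early promoter driving the neomycin phosphotransferase gene followed by an SV40 polyadenylation signal, the usual arrangement for G418 selection of stably transfected mammalian cells. The annotation software also reports short fragments resembling an HIV-1 LTR, ble, lacI and lac promoter/operator elements. These appear to be backbone remnants rather than functional parts of the design.

The expression cassette consists of the human cytomegalovirus immediate-early enhancer and promoter, a T7 promoter just upstream of the insert, the casE coding sequence and a bovine growth hormone polyadenylation signal. According to the catalogue record, the roughly 660 bp insert encodes CasE with an N-terminal Flag epitope and nuclear localization signal. The feature table annotates only the casE open reading frame, and the tag and NLS presumably lie in the unannotated stretch immediately before it. The Flag tag allows detection of the protein, and the NLS directs this bacterial protein to the nucleus of human cells. CasE is a subunit of the Cascade complex, which binds crRNA and recognizes double-stranded DNA targets by forming an R-loop. The associated work concerns targeted transcriptional modulation with type I CRISPR-Cas systems in human cells, so this plasmid would supply the CasE component, presumably alongside other Cascade subunits and crRNA supplied from separate constructs.
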