Addgene plasmid #106274: pcDNA-Flag-EcoCas6
Purpose: Encodes E.coli CRISPR Type I-E CasE with N-terminal fusion of Flag tag epitope and nuclear localization signal driven by CMV promoter
Depositing lab: Charles Gersbach. Depositing organization: Duke University. Publication: Targeted transcriptional modulation with type I CRISPR-Cas systems in human cells. Pickar-Oliver A, Black JB, Lewis MM, Mutchnick KJ, Klann TS, Gilcrest KA, Sitton MJ, Nelson CE, Barrera A, Bartelt LC, Reddy TE, Beisel CL, Barrangou R, Gersbach CA. Nat Biotechnol. 2019 Sep 23. pii: 10.1038/s41587-019-0235-7. doi: 10.1038/s41587-019-0235-7. PubMed 31548729.
Backbone
  Vector backbone: pcDNA
  Total vector size (bp): 5994
  Vector type: Mammalian Expression, CRISPR
Growth in bacteria
  Bacterial resistance: Ampicillin, 100 μg/mL
  Growth temperature: 37°C
  Growth strain: NEB Stable
  Copy number: High Copy
Gene/Insert
  Gene/Insert name: EcoCasE
  Insert size (bp): 660
  Promoter: CMV
  Tag / fusion protein: Flag, NLS (N terminal on insert)
  Cloning method: Gibson Cloning
  Sequencing primers: 5′ TAATACGACTCACTATAGG
Terms and licenses: Academic/Nonprofit Terms; Industry Terms: Not Available to Industry
How to cite: pcDNA-Flag-EcoCas6 was a gift from Charles Gersbach (Addgene plasmid # 106274 ; http://n2t.net/addgene:106274 ; RRID:Addgene_106274)
