>Addgene plasmid #106274 | pcDNA-Flag-EcoCas6 | depositor partial sequence | sequence record 241849 | Flag-EcoCasE
ATGGATTACAAAGACGATGACGATAAGATGGCGCCTAAGAAGAAGCGCAAGGTGCGGGGCATGTATCTCA
GTAAAGTCATCATTGCCAGGGCCTGGAGCAGGGATCTTTACCAACTTCACCAGGGATTATGGCATTTATT
TCCAAACAGACCGGATGCTGCTCGTGATTTTCTTTTTCATGTTGAGAAGCGAAACACACCAGAAGGCTGT
CATGTTTTATTGCAGTCAGCGCAAATGCCTGTTTCAACTGCCGTTGCGACAGTCATTAAAACTAAACAGG
TTGAATTTCAACTTCAGGTTGGTGTTCCACTCTATTTTCGGCTTCGGGCAAATCCGATCAAAACTATTCT
CGACAATCAAAAGCGCCTGGACAGTAAAGGGAATATTAAACGCTGTCGGGTTCCGTTAATAAAAGAAGCA
GAACAAATCGCGTGGTTGCAACGTAAATTGGGCAATGCGGCGCGCGTTGAAGATGTGCATCCCATATCGG
AACGGCCACAGTATTTTTCTGGTGATGGTAAAAGTGGAAAGATCCAAACGGTTTGCTTTGAAGGTGTGCT
CACCATCAACGACGCGCCAGCGTTAATAGATCTTGTACAGCAAGGTATTGGGCCAGCTAAATCGATGGGA
TGTGGCTTGCTATCTTTGGCTCCACTGTGA
